Addgene plasmid #208015: pSEVA63-GG
Purpose: for cloning homology arms, with GFP as counter selection marker
Depositing lab: Pablo Ivan Nikel. Depositing organization: Danmarks Tekniske Universitet. Publication: A SEVA-based, CRISPR-Cas3-assisted genome engineering approach for Pseudomonas with efficient vector curing. Lammens E-M, Volke DC, Schroven K, Voet M, Kerremans A, Lavigne R, Hendrix H. Microbiol Spectr. 2023 Nov 17:e0270723. doi: 10.1128/spectrum.02707-23. PubMed 37975669.
Backbone
  Vector backbone: pSEVA631
  Backbone manufacturer: SEVA collection
  Backbone size w/o insert (bp): 3028
  Total vector size (bp): 3873
Growth in bacteria
  Bacterial resistance: Gentamicin, 10 μg/mL
  Growth temperature: 37°C
  Growth strain: DH5alpha
  Copy number: Unknown
Gene/Insert
  Gene/Insert name: msfGFP
  Insert size (bp): 717
  Promoter: 14G
  Cloning method: Unknown
  Sequencing primers: 5′ agcggataacaatttcacacagga; 3′ cgccagggttttcccagtcacgac
Terms and licenses: Academic/Nonprofit Terms; Industry Terms: Not Available to Industry
Depositor comments: Please visit https://doi.org/10.1101/2023.06.29.547033 for bioRxiv preprint.
How to cite: pSEVA63-GG was a gift from Pablo Ivan Nikel (Addgene plasmid # 208015 ; http://n2t.net/addgene:208015 ; RRID:Addgene_208015)
