[The description below was written by a language model from this plasmid's Addgene catalogue record and pLannotate feature annotations shown in this document.]
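Description:
pSEVA63-GG is a small (about 3.9 kb) broad-host-range bacterial cloning vector built on the pSEVA631 backbone from the SEVA collection. It replicates through the pBBR1 oriV together with its cognate pBBR1 Rep protein, a system that functions in E. coli and in many other Gram-negative bacteria. Selection is by gentamicin, conferred by the aacC1 gentamicin acetyltransferase gene, which is annotated downstream of a class 1 integron Pc promoter. An IncP oriT allows the plasmid to be mobilised by conjugation when transfer functions are supplied by a helper. The cargo region is flanked by the lambda t0 and rrnB T1 transcription terminators, which insulate it from the rest of the backbone. Short remnants of the pUC-type multiple cloning site and lacZα are detected on either side of the insert.

The cargo is msfGFP, which the automated annotation identifies as superfolder GFP. According to the record it is expressed from the 14G promoter, although the feature table does not annotate this promoter. The stated purpose is cloning of homology arms with GFP as a counter-selection marker. This implies that the fluorescent cassette acts as a dropout placeholder, so that clones in which homology arms have replaced it can be recognised as non-fluorescent colonies. The "GG" in the name suggests Golden Gate assembly, but the record lists the cloning method as unknown and annotates no type IIS sites. The associated publication describes a SEVA-based, CRISPR-Cas3-assisted genome engineering approach for Pseudomonas with efficient vector curing. In that workflow this plasmid presumably carries the repair template for homologous recombination.
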