Features (pLannotate 1.2.2; 10 found; start..end, strand, type, name):
     52..76      +  misc_feature   MCS (fragment): pUC18/19 multiple cloning site
    213..926     +  CDS            Superfolder GFP: Superfolder GFP is a basic (constitutively fluorescent) green fluorescent protein published in 2005, derived from Aequorea victoria. It is reported to be a very rapidly-maturing weak dimer.
    988..1012    +  CDS            lacZα (fragment): LacZα fragment of β-galactosidase; lacZ fragment
   1023..1117    +  terminator     lambda t0 terminator: transcription terminator from phage lambda
   1148..1176    +  promoter       Pc promoter: intI1 (promoter lies within the coding sequence); class 1 integron promoter
   1365..1898    +  CDS            GmR: gentamycin acetyltransferase; aacC1; confers resistance to gentamycin
   2109..2217    +  oriT           oriT: incP origin of transfer
   2228..2890    -  CDS            pBBR1 Rep: replication protein for the broad-host-range plasmid pBBR1 from Bordetella bronchiseptica
   2891..3662    -  rep_origin     pBBR1 oriV: replication origin of the broad-host-range plasmid pBBR1 from Bordetella bronchiseptica; requires the pBBR1 Rep protein for replication
   3777..3863    -  terminator     rrnB T1 terminator: Escherichia coli rrnB; transcription terminator T1 from the E. coli rrnB gene
>Addgene plasmid #208015 | pSEVA63-GG | addgene full sequence | sequence record 416776 | Addgene NGS Result
TTAAAGCGGATAACAATTTCACACAGGAGGCCGCCTAGGCCGCGGCCGCGCGAATTCGAGCTCGGTACCC
GGGGATTCAGAGACCTGCCCATTGACAAGGCTCTCGCGGCCAGGTATAATTGCACGAGGGCCCAAGTTCA
CTTAAAAAGGAGATCAACAATGAAAGCAATTTTCGTACTGAAACATCTTAATCATGCTAAGGAGGTTTTC
TAATGCGTAAAGGTGAAGAACTGTTCACCGGTGTTGTTCCGATCCTGGTTGAACTGGATGGTGATGTTAA
CGGCCACAAATTCTCTGTTCGTGGTGAAGGTGAAGGTGATGCAACCAACGGTAAACTGACCCTGAAATTC
ATCTGCACTACCGGTAAACTGCCGGTTCCATGGCCGACTCTGGTGACTACCCTGACCTATGGTGTTCAGT
GTTTTTCTCGTTACCCGGATCACATGAAGCAGCATGATTTCTTCAAATCTGCAATGCCGGAAGGTTATGT
ACAGGAGCGCACCATTTCTTTCAAAGACGATGGCACCTACAAAACCCGTGCAGAGGTTAAATTTGAAGGT
GATACTCTGGTGAACCGTATTGAACTGAAAGGCATTGATTTCAAAGAGGACGGCAACATCCTGGGCCACA
AACTGGAATATAACTTCAACTCCCATAACGTTTACATCACCGCAGACAAACAGAAGAACGGTATCAAAGC
TAACTTCAAAATTCGCCATAACGTTGAAGACGGTAGCGTACAGCTGGCGGACCACTACCAGCAGAACACT
CCGATCGGTGATGGTCCGGTTCTGCTGCCGGATAACCACTACCTGTCCACCCAGTCTAAACTGTCCAAAG
ACCCGAACGAAAAGCGCGACCACATGGTGCTGCTGGAGTTCGTTACTGCCGCAGGTATCACGCACGGCAT
GGATGAACTCTACAAATAAATGACTAGTGGTCTCGTCGCCCGGCAAAACCGGGCGTGGATTGAAACGCTT
GCGGCCGCGTCGTGACTGGGAAAACCCTGGCGACTAGTCTTGGACTCCTGTTGATAGATCCAGTAATGAC
CTCAGAACTCCATCTGGATTTGTTCAGAACGCTCGGTTGCCGCCGGGCGTTTTTTATTGGTGAGAATCCA
GGGGTCCCCAATAATTACGATTTAAATTTGACATAAGCCTGTTCGGTTCGTAAACTGTAATGCAAGTAGC
GTATGCGCTCACGCAACTGGTCCAGAACCTTGACCGAACGCAGCGGTGGTAACGGCGCAGTGGCGGTTTT
CATGGCTTGTTATGACTGTTTTTTTGTACAGCCTATGCCTCGGGCATCCAAGCAGCAAGCGCGTTACGCC
GTGGGTCGATGTTTGATGTTATGGAGCAGCAACGATGTTACGCAGCAGCAACGATGTTACGCAGCAGGGC
AGTCGCCCTAAAACAAAGTTAGGTGGCTCAAGTATGGGCATCATTCGCACATGTAGGCTCGGCCCTGACC
AAGTCAAATCCATGCGGGCTGCTCTTGATCTTTTCGGTCGTGAGTTCGGAGACGTAGCCACCTACTCCCA
ACATCAGCCGGACTCCGATTACCTCGGGAACTTGCTCCGTAGTAAGACATTCATCGCGCTTGCTGCCTTC
GACCAAGAAGCGGTTGTTGGCGCTCTCGCGGCTTACGTTCTGCCCAAGTTTGAGCAGCCGCGTAGTGAGA
TCTATATCTATGATCTCGCAGTCTCCGGAGAGCACCGGAGGCAGGGCATTGCCACCGCGCTCATCAATCT
CCTCAAGCATGAGGCCAACGCGCTTGGTGCTTATGTGATCTACGTGCAAGCAGATTACGGTGACGATCCC
GCAGTGGCTCTCTATACAAAGTTGGGCATACGGGAAGAAGTGATGCACTTTGATATCGACCCAAGTACCG
CCACCTAACAATTCGTTCAAGCCGAGATCGGCTTCCCGGCCGCGGAGTTGTTCGGTAAATTGGACAACGG
TCCGCGCGTTGTCCTTTTCCGCTGCATAACCCTGCTTCGGGGTCATTATAGCGATTTTTTCGGTATATCC
ATCCTTTTTCGCACGATATACAGGATTTTGCCAAAGGGTTCGTGTAGACTTTCCTTGGTGTATCCAACGG
CGTCAGCCGGGCAGGATAGGTGAAGTAGGCCCACCCGCGAGCGGGTGTTCCTTCTTCACTGTCCCTTATT
CGCACCTGGCGGTGCTCAACGGGAATCCTGCTCTGCGAGGCTGGCCGTAGGCCGGCCCTACCGGCGCGGC
AGCGTTACCCGTGTCGGCGGCTCCAACGGCTCGCCATCGTCCAGAAAACACGGCTCATCGGGCATCGGCA
GGCGCTGCTGCCCGCGCCGTTCCCATTCCTCCGTTTCGGTCAAGGCTGGCAGGTCTGGTTCCATGCCCGG
AATGCCGGGCTGGCTGGGCGGCTCCTCGCCGGGGCCGGTCGGTAGTTGCTGCTCGCCCGGATACAGGGTC
GGGATGCGGCGCAGGTCGCCATGCCCCAACAGCGATTCGTCCTGGTCGTCGTGATCAACCACCACGGCGG
CACTGAACACCGACAGGCGCAACTGGTCGCGGGGCTGGCCCCACGCCACGCGGTCATTGACCACGTAGGC
CGACACGGTGCCGGGGCCGTTGAGCTTCACGACGGAGATCCAGCGCTCGGCCACCAAGTCCTTGACTGCG
TATTGGACCGTCCGCAAAGAACGTCCGATGAGCTTGGAAAGTGTCTTCTGGCTGACCACCACGGCGTTCT
GGTGGCCCATCTGCGCCACGAGGTGATGCAGCAGCATTGCCGCCGTGGGTTTCCTCGCAATAAGCCCGGC
CCACGCCTCATGCGCTTTGCGTTCCGTTTGCACCCAGTGACCGGGCTTGTTCTTGGCTTGAATGCCGATT
TCTCTGGACTGCGTGGCCATGCTTATCTCCATGCGGTAGGGGTGCCGCACGGTTGCGGCACCATGCGCAA
TCAGCTGCAACTTTTCGGCAGCGCGACAACAATTATGCGTTGCGTAAAAGTGGCAGTCAATTACAGATTT
TCTTTAACCTACGCAATGAGCTATTGCGGGGGGTGCCGCAATGAGCTGTTGCGTACCCCCCTTTTTTAAG
TTGTTGATTTTTAAGTCTTTCGCATTTCGCCCTATATCTAGTTCTTTGGTGCCCAAAGAAGGGCACCCCT
GCGGGGTTCCCCCACGCCTTCGGCGCGGCTCCCCCTCCGGCAAAAAGTGGCCCCTCCGGGGCTTGTTGAT
CGACTGCGCGGCCTTCGGCCTTGCCCAAGGTGGCGCTGCCCCCTTGGAACCCCCGCACTCGCCGCCGTGA
GGCTCGGGGGGCAGGCGGGCGGGCTTCGCCCTTCGACTGCCCCCACTCGCATAGGCTTGGGTCGTTCCAG
GCGCGTCAAGGCCAAGCCGCTGCGCGGTCGCTGCGCGAGCCTTGACCCGCCTTCCACTTGGTGTCCAACC
GGCAAGCGAAGCGCGCAGGCCGCAGGCCGGAGGCTTTTCCCCAGAGAAAATTAAAAAAATTGATGGGGCA
AGGCCGCAGGCCGCGCAGTTGGAGCCGGTGGGTATGTGGTCGAAGGCTGGGTAGCCGGTGGGCAATCCCT
GTGGTCAAGCTCGTGGGCAGGCGCAGCCTGTCCATCAGCTTGTCCAGCAGGGTTGTCCACGGGCCGAGCG
AAGCGAGCCAGCCGGTGGCCGCTCGCGGCCATCGTCCACATATCCACGGGCTGGCAAGGGAGCGCAGCGA
CCGCGCAGGGCGAAGCCCGGAGAGCAAGCCCGTAGGGGGGGCGCGCCCAGCTGTCTAGGGCGGCGGATTT
GTCCTACTCAGGAGAGCGTTCACCGACAAACAACAGATAAAACGAAAGGCCCAGTCTTTCGACTGAGCCT
TTCGTTTTATTTGATGCCTTTAA
